Addgene plasmid #177903: pET28a(ICOS)
Purpose: Bacterial expression of his10-tagged human ICOS Intracellular Domain
Depositing lab: Ron Vale. Depositing organization: University of California, San Francisco (UCSF). Publication: T cell costimulatory receptor CD28 is a primary target for PD-1-mediated inhibition. Hui E, Cheung J, Zhu J, Su X, Taylor MJ, Wallweber HA, Sasmal DK, Huang J, Kim JM, Mellman I, Vale RD. Science. 2017 Mar 31;355(6332):1428-1433. doi: 10.1126/science.aaf1292. Epub 2017 Mar 9. PubMed 28280247.
Backbone
  Vector backbone: pET28A
  Vector type: Bacterial Expression
Growth in bacteria
  Bacterial resistance: Kanamycin, 50 μg/mL
  Growth temperature: 37°C
  Growth strain: DH5alpha
  Copy number: Low Copy
Gene/Insert
  Gene/Insert name: ICOS (aa 162-199 only)
  Species: H. sapiens (human)
  Entrez Gene: ICOS (a.k.a. AILIM, CD278, CVID1)
  Promoter: T7
  Tag / fusion protein: 10xHis-Thrombin cut site-T7 tag (N terminal on insert)
  Cloning method: Gibson Cloning
  Sequencing primers: 5′ TAATACGACTCACTATAGGG; 3′ GCTAGTTATTGCTCAGCGG
Terms and licenses: Academic/Nonprofit Terms; Industry Terms: Not Available to Industry
How to cite: pET28a(ICOS) was a gift from Ron Vale (Addgene plasmid # 177903 ; http://n2t.net/addgene:177903 ; RRID:Addgene_177903)
