[The description below was written by a language model from this plasmid's Addgene catalogue record and pLannotate feature annotations shown in this document.]
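Description:
pET28a(ICOS) is a bacterial expression plasmid built on the pET28a backbone for producing the cytoplasmic tail of human ICOS, the inducible T-cell costimulator also known as CD278 or AILIM. It is propagated in E. coli under kanamycin selection, conferred by an aph(3')-Ia aminoglycoside phosphotransferase gene. Replication depends on a pBR322-type ColE1 origin accompanied by the bom region and the rop gene, which keeps copy number low, consistent with the catalogue entry. An f1 phage origin is also present. Short tetracycline-resistance fragments and an AmpR promoter fragment in the annotation are backbone remnants or partial sequence matches rather than functional markers.

The insert encodes only residues 162–199 of ICOS, the intracellular domain, introduced by Gibson cloning. Transcription is driven by a T7 promoter immediately followed by a lac operator, with the T7 gene 10 ribosome binding site upstream and a T7 terminator downstream. The plasmid carries lacI, so expression is repressed until IPTG induction in a host that supplies T7 RNA polymerase. At the N terminus the peptide is fused to a 10xHis tag, a thrombin cleavage site and the T7 tag leader. The automated annotation labels the histidine stretch as a fragment of a composite tag, which appears to be a partial match to the His run. A further His-tag fragment annotated downstream of the insert likely reflects the vector's C-terminal His sequence, and the record does not indicate that it is translated. The construct is intended for purifying the His-tagged ICOS tail by metal-affinity methods. The associated study concerns costimulatory receptors as targets of PD-1-mediated inhibition.
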