Features (pLannotate 1.2.2; 22 found; start..end, strand, type, name):
     12..440     +  rep_origin     f1 ori (sequence partly withheld): f1 bacteriophage origin of replication; arrow indicates direction of (+) strand synthesis
    493..550     +  promoter       AmpR promoter (fragment): bla
    559..1374    -  CDS            KanR: aminoglycoside phosphotransferase; aph(3')-Ia; confers resistance to kanamycin in bacteria or G418 (Geneticin®) in eukaryotes
   1496..2084    +  rep_origin     ori: high-copy-number ColE1/pMB1/pBR322/pUC origin of replication
   2270..2409    -  misc_feature   bom: basis of mobility region from pBR322
   2511..2702    -  CDS            rop: Rop protein, which maintains plasmids at low copy number; rop
   2719..3099    +  CDS            YPB1_ECOLX: Protein predicted: Swiss-Prot protein existence level 4. From Escherichia coli.
   3171..3462    -  CDS            TcR (fragment): tetracycline efflux protein; tet; confers resistance to tetracycline
   3477..3498    -  protein_bind   CAP binding site: CAP binding activates transcription in the presence of cAMP. E. coli catabolite activator protein
   3511..4593    -  CDS            lacI: lac repressor; lacI; The lac repressor binds to the lac operator to inhibit transcription in E. coli. This inhibition can be relieved by adding lactose or isopropyl-β-D-thiogalactopyranoside (IPTG).
   4594..4671    -  promoter       lacI promoter: lacI
   4679..4958    -  CDS            TcR (fragment): tetracycline efflux protein; tet; confers resistance to tetracycline
   4980..4998    +  promoter       T7 promoter: promoter for bacteriophage T7 RNA polymerase
   4999..5023    +  protein_bind   lac operator: The lac repressor binds to the lac operator to inhibit transcription in E. coli. This inhibition can be relieved by adding lactose or isopropyl-β-D-thiogalactopyranoside (IPTG). lac repressor encoded by lacI
   5038..5060    +  RBS            RBS: efficient ribosome binding site from bacteriophage T7 gene 10 (Olins and Rangwala, 1989)
   5079..5096    +  CDS            capTEV™ (fragment): composite tag for in vivo biotinylation, TEV protease cleavage, and 6xHis tagging
   5118..5135    +  CDS            thrombin site: thrombin recognition and cleavage site
   5139..5171    +  CDS            T7 tag (gene 10 leader): leader peptide from bacteriophage T7 gene 10 promotes efficient translation in E. coli
   5178..5291    +  CDS            ICOS (fragment): ICOS_HUMAN - Also known as AILIM. Experimental evidence at protein level: Swiss-Prot protein existence level 1. Enhances all basic T-cell responses to a foreign antigen, namely proliferation, secretion of lymphokines, up-regulation of molecules that mediate cell-cell interaction, and effective help for antibody secretion by B-cells. Essential both for efficient interaction between T and B-cells and for normal antibody responses to T-cell dependent antigens. Does not up-regulate the production of interleukin- 2, but superinduces the synthesis of interleukin-10. Prevents the apoptosis of pre-act
   5351..5368    +  CDS            9xHis (fragment): 9xHis affinity tag
   5378..5427    +  CDS            SET1 (fragment): solubility-enhancement tag derived from T7 phage gene 10B
   5435..5482    +  terminator     T7 terminator: transcription terminator for bacteriophage T7 RNA polymerase
>Addgene plasmid #177903 | pET28a(ICOS) | addgene full sequence | sequence record 353508 | Addgene NGS Result
TGGCGAATGGG
[124 nt withheld, positions 12-135]
C
[91 nt withheld, positions 137-227]
A
[49 nt withheld, positions 229-277]
CCTTTGACGTTGGAGTCCACGTTCTTT
[37 nt withheld, positions 305-341]
ACCCTATCTCGGTCTATTCTTTTGATTTATAAGGGATTTTGCCGATTTCGGCCTATTGGTTAAAAAATGA
GCTGATTTAACAAAAATTTAACGCGAATTTTAACAAAATATTAACGCTTACAATTTAGGTGGCACTTTTC
GGGGAAATGTGCGCGGAACCCCTATTTGTTTATTTTTCTAAATACATTCAAATATGTATCCGCTCATGAA
TTAATTCTTAGAAAAACTCATCGAGCATCAAATGAAACTGCAATTTATTCATATCAGGATTATCAATACC
ATATTTTTGAAAAAGCCGTTTCTGTAATGAAGGAGAAAACTCACCGAGGCAGTTCCATAGGATGGCAAGA
TCCTGGTATCGGTCTGCGATTCCGACTCGTCCAACATCAATACAACCTATTAATTTCCCCTCGTCAAAAA
TAAGGTTATCAAGTGAGAAATCACCATGAGTGACGACTGAATCCGGTGAGAATGGCAAAAGTTTATGCAT
TTCTTTCCAGACTTGTTCAACAGGCCAGCCATTACGCTCGTCATCAAAATCACTCGCATCAACCAAACCG
TTATTCATTCGTGATTGCGCCTGAGCGAGACGAAATACGCGATCGCTGTTAAAAGGACAATTACAAACAG
GAATCGAATGCAACCGGCGCAGGAACACTGCCAGCGCATCAACAATATTTTCACCTGAATCAGGATATTC
TTCTAATACCTGGAATGCTGTTTTCCCGGGGATCGCAGTGGTGAGTAACCATGCATCATCAGGAGTACGG
ATAAAATGCTTGATGGTCGGAAGAGGCATAAATTCCGTCAGCCAGTTTAGTCTGACCATCTCATCTGTAA
CATCATTGGCAACGCTACCTTTGCCATGTTTCAGAAACAACTCTGGCGCATCGGGCTTCCCATACAATCG
ATAGATTGTCGCACCTGATTGCCCGACATTATCGCGAGCCCATTTATACCCATATAAATCAGCATCCATG
TTGGAATTTAATCGCGGCCTAGAGCAAGACGTTTCCCGTTGAATATGGCTCATAACACCCCTTGTATTAC
TGTTTATGTAAGCAGACAGTTTTATTGTTCATGACCAAAATCCCTTAACGTGAGTTTTCGTTCCACTGAG
CGTCAGACCCCGTAGAAAAGATCAAAGGATCTTCTTGAGATCCTTTTTTTCTGCGCGTAATCTGCTGCTT
GCAAACAAAAAAACCACCGCTACCAGCGGTGGTTTGTTTGCCGGATCAAGAGCTACCAACTCTTTTTCCG
AAGGTAACTGGCTTCAGCAGAGCGCAGATACCAAATACTGTCCTTCTAGTGTAGCCGTAGTTAGGCCACC
ACTTCAAGAACTCTGTAGCACCGCCTACATACCTCGCTCTGCTAATCCTGTTACCAGTGGCTGCTGCCAG
TGGCGATAAGTCGTGTCTTACCGGGTTGGACTCAAGACGATAGTTACCGGATAAGGCGCAGCGGTCGGGC
TGAACGGGGGGTTCGTGCACACAGCCCAGCTTGGAGCGAACGACCTACACCGAACTGAGATACCTACAGC
GTGAGCTATGAGAAAGCGCCACGCTTCCCGAAGGGAGAAAGGCGGACAGGTATCCGGTAAGCGGCAGGGT
CGGAACAGGAGAGCGCACGAGGGAGCTTCCAGGGGGAAACGCCTGGTATCTTTATAGTCCTGTCGGGTTT
CGCCACCTCTGACTTGAGCGTCGATTTTTGTGATGCTCGTCAGGGGGGCGGAGCCTATGGAAAAACGCCA
GCAACGCGGCCTTTTTACGGTTCCTGGCCTTTTGCTGGCCTTTTGCTCACATGTTCTTTCCTGCGTTATC
CCCTGATTCTGTGGATAACCGTATTACCGCCTTTGAGTGAGCTGATACCGCTCGCCGCAGCCGAACGACC
GAGCGCAGCGAGTCAGTGAGCGAGGAAGCGGAAGAGCGCCTGATGCGGTATTTTCTCCTTACGCATCTGT
GCGGTATTTCACACCGCAATGGTGCACTCTCAGTACAATCTGCTCTGATGCCGCATAGTTAAGCCAGTAT
ACACTCCGCTATCGCTACGTGACTGGGTCATGGCTGCGCCCCGACACCCGCCAACACCCGCTGACGCGCC
CTGACGGGCTTGTCTGCTCCCGGCATCCGCTTACAGACAAGCTGTGACCGTCTCCGGGAGCTGCATGTGT
CAGAGGTTTTCACCGTCATCACCGAAACGCGCGAGGCAGCTGCGGTAAAGCTCATCAGCGTGGTCGTGAA
GCGATTCACAGATGTCTGCCTGTTCATCCGCGTCCAGCTCGTTGAGTTTCTCCAGAAGCGTTAATGTCTG
GCTTCTGATAAAGCGGGCCATGTTAAGGGCGGTTTTTTCCTGTTTGGTCACTGATGCCTCCGTGTAAGGG
GGATTTCTGTTCATGGGGGTAATGATACCGATGAAACGAGAGAGGATGCTCACGATACGGGTTACTGATG
ATGAACATGCCCGGTTACTGGAACGTTGTGAGGGTAAACAACTGGCGGTATGGATGCGGCGGGACCAGAG
AAAAATCACTCAGGGTCAATGCCAGCGCTTCGTTAATACAGATGTAGGTGTTCCACAGGGTAGCCAGCAG
CATCCTGCGATGCAGATCCGGAACATAATGGTGCAGGGCGCTGACTTCCGCGTTTCCAGACTTTACGAAA
CACGGAAACCGAAGACCATTCATGTTGTTGCTCAGGTCGCAGACGTTTTGCAGCAGCAGTCGCTTCACGT
TCGCTCGCGTATCGGTGATTCATTCTGCTAACCAGTAAGGCAACCCCGCCAGCCTAGCCGGGTCCTCAAC
GACAGGAGCACGATCATGCGCACCCGTGGGGCCGCCATGCCGGCGATAATGGCCTGCTTCTCGCCGAAAC
GTTTGGTGGCGGGACCAGTGACGAAGGCTTGAGCGAGGGCGTGCAAGATTCCGAATACCGCAAGCGACAG
GCCGATCATCGTCGCGCTCCAGCGAAAGCGGTCCTCGCCGAAAATGACCCAGAGCGCTGCCGGCACCTGT
CCTACGAGTTGCATGATAAAGAAGACAGTCATAAGTGCGGCGACGATAGTCATGCCCCGCGCCCACCGGA
AGGAGCTGACTGGGTTGAAGGCTCTCAAGGGCATCGGTCGAGATCCCGGTGCCTAATGAGTGAGCTAACT
TACATTAATTGCGTTGCGCTCACTGCCCGCTTTCCAGTCGGGAAACCTGTCGTGCCAGCTGCATTAATGA
ATCGGCCAACGCGCGGGGAGAGGCGGTTTGCGTATTGGGCGCCAGGGTGGTTTTTCTTTTCACCAGTGAG
ACGGGCAACAGCTGATTGCCCTTCACCGCCTGGCCCTGAGAGAGTTGCAGCAAGCGGTCCACGCTGGTTT
GCCCCAGCAGGCGAAAATCCTGTTTGATGGTGGTTAACGGCGGGATATAACATGAGCTGTCTTCGGTATC
GTCGTATCCCACTACCGAGATATCCGCACCAACGCGCAGCCCGGACTCGGTAATGGCGCGCATTGCGCCC
AGCGCCATCTGATCGTTGGCAACCAGCATCGCAGTGGGAACGATGCCCTCATTCAGCATTTGCATGGTTT
GTTGAAAACCGGACATGGCACTCCAGTCGCCTTCCCGTTCCGCTATCGGCTGAATTTGATTGCGAGTGAG
ATATTTATGCCAGCCAGCCAGACGCAGACGCGCCGAGACAGAACTTAATGGGCCCGCTAACAGCGCGATT
TGCTGGTGACCCAATGCGACCAGATGCTCCACGCCCAGTCGCGTACCGTCTTCATGGGAGAAAATAATAC
TGTTGATGGGTGTCTGGTCAGAGACATCAAGAAATAACGCCGGAACATTAGTGCAGGCAGCTTCCACAGC
AATGGCATCCTGGTCATCCAGCGGATAGTTAATGATCAGCCCACTGACGCGTTGCGCGAGAAGATTGTGC
ACCGCCGCTTTACAGGCTTCGACGCCGCTTCGTTCTACCATCGACACCACCACGCTGGCACCCAGTTGAT
CGGCGCGAGATTTAATCGCCGCGACAATTTGCGACGGCGCGTGCAGGGCCAGACTGGAGGTGGCAACGCC
AATCAGCAACGACTGTTTGCCCGCCAGTTGTTGTGCCACGCGGTTGGGAATGTAATTCAGCTCCGCCATC
GCCGCTTCCACTTTTTCCCGCGTTTTCGCAGAAACGTGGCTGGCCTGGTTCACCACGCGGGAAACGGTCT
GATAAGAGACACCGGCATACTCTGCGACATCGTATAACGTTACTGGTTTCACATTCACCACCCTGAATTG
ACTCTCTTCCGGGCGCTATCATGCCATACCGCGAAAGGTTTTGCGCCATTCGATGGTGTCCGGGATCTCG
ACGCTCTCCCTTATGCGACTCCTGCATTAGGAAGCAGCCCAGTAGTAGGTTGAGGCCGTTGAGCACCGCC
GCCGCAAGGAATGGTGCATGCAAGGAGATGGCGCCCAACAGTCCCCCGGCCACGGGGCCTGCCACCATAC
CCACGCCGAAACAAGCGCTCATGAGCCCGAAGTGGCGAGCCCGATCTTCCCCATCGGTGATGTCGGCGAT
ATAGGCGCCAGCAACCGCACCTGTGGCGCCGGTGATGCCGGCCACGATGCGTCCGGCGTAGAGGATCGAG
ATCTCGATCCCGCGAAATTAATACGACTCACTATAGGGGAATTGTGAGCGGATAACAATTCCCCTCTAGA
AATAATTTTGTTTAACTTTAAGAAGGAGATATACCATGGGCAGCAGCCATCATCATCATCATCATCATCA
CCATCACAGCAGCGGCCTGGTGCCGCGCGGCAGCCATATGGCTAGCATGACTGGTGGACAGCAAATGGGT
CGCGGTTGTTGGCTTACAAAAAAGAAGTATTCATCCAGTGTGCACGACCCTAACGGTGAATACATGTTCA
TGAGAGCAGTGAACACAGCCAAAAAATCTAGACTCACAGATGTGACCCTACTGCCGGAAACCGGATAACG
AATTCGAGCTCCGTCGACAAGCTTGCGGCCGCACTCGAGCACCACCACCACCACCACTGAGATCCGGCTG
CTAACAAAGCCCGAAAGGAAGCTGAGTTGGCTGCTGCCACCGCTGAGCAATAACTAGCATAACCCCTTGG
GGCCTCTAAACGGGTCTTGAGGGGTTTTTTGCTGAAAGGAGGAACTATATCCGGAT
